>Addgene plasmid #24933 | pBabepuro3-p18Flag | addgene partial sequence | sequence record 30741 | 24933 with pBABE-3
CTCTATTTATCGTCATCGTCTTTGTAGTCCATGGATCTTTGAAGATTTGTGGCTCCCCCAGCCCCGTTTG
CCTGCATCAGGCTAACAACCTCATTCCTCCCATAGAGCCTGGCCAAATCACAGGCGGTGTCCCCCTTATG
GTTCCGATGCCCCACATTGCTGGCCGTGTGCTTCACCAGGAACTCCACCACCCGGAGGTGGCCTTCTTTG
GCAGCCAAGTGCAAGGGCAGGTTCCCTTCATTATCCTCGATGTTAACATCAGCTTGAAACTCCAGCAAAG
TCTGTAAAGTGTCCAGGAAACCTGCTCTGGCCGCATCATGAATGACAGCGAAACCAGTTCGGTCTTTCAA
ATCGGGATTAGCACCTCTAAGTAGCAGTCTCCTGGCAATCTCGGGATTTCCAAGTTTCATAACCTGCAGC
GCAGTCCTTCCAAATCCATTTTGTGCATTGACGTTTACATTATTTTGCAACAAACTAGTAAGTTGCTCTA
GGTCCCCCCTGGCAGCTGCGGACGCCAACTCGTTCCCCCAAGGCTCGGCCATGGTCTCGAGCCCGGATCC
GGCCGGCGCCTAGAGAAGGAGTGAGGGCTGGATAAAGGGAGGATCGAGGCGGGGTCGAACGAGGAGGTTC
AAGGGGGAGAGACGGGGCGGATGGAGGAAGAGGAGGCGGAGGCTTAGGGTGTACAAAGGGCTTGACCCAG
GGAGGGGGGTCAAAAGCCAAGGCTTCCCAGGTCACGATGTANGGGACCTGGTCTGGGTGTCCATGCGGGC
CANGTGAAAAGACCTTGATCTTAACCTGGGTGATGAGGTCTCGGTTAAAGGTGCCGTCTCGCGGCCATCC
GACGTTAAAGGTTGGCCATTCTGCAGAGCA
