[The description below was written by a language model from this plasmid's Addgene catalogue record.]
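Description:
pBabepuro3-p18Flag is a retroviral mammalian expression plasmid built on the pBabe puro3 backbone (about 5.2 kb without insert). It carries the human CDKN2C coding sequence, which encodes the cyclin-dependent kinase inhibitor p18 (INK4C), with a Flag epitope fused to the C terminus of the protein. The plasmid is maintained in bacteria as a high-copy, ampicillin-resistant construct. The recorded host is a recombination-deficient strain of the kind often chosen to keep the repeated retroviral LTR sequences stable. In mammalian cells, a puromycin resistance marker allows selection of stably transduced populations.

No feature table accompanies this entry, so the promoter driving the insert and the individual backbone elements are not explicitly stated. In pBabe-type vectors generally, the gene of interest is placed between Moloney murine leukaemia virus-derived LTRs, downstream of the packaging signal. It is transcribed from the 5′ LTR, while the puromycin resistance gene is expressed from a separate internal promoter. When such a plasmid is introduced into a packaging cell line that supplies the viral structural and enzymatic proteins, it yields replication-defective retrovirus. This virus integrates the expression cassette into the genome of dividing target cells.

The associated study concerns INK4 family tumour suppressors in human glioblastoma, which suggests the construct was used to restore or enforce p18 expression in tumour cells. The Flag tag allows the exogenous protein to be detected or immunoprecipitated separately from any endogenous p18. The record notes that part of the plasmid was derived from a construct made in another laboratory, and that the insert was introduced by restriction enzyme cloning, although the sites used are not given.
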