Addgene plasmid #24933: pBabepuro3-p18Flag
Depositing lab: Lynda Chin. Depositing organization: Dana-Farber Cancer Institute. Publication: Feedback circuit among INK4 tumor suppressors constrains human glioblastoma development. Wiedemeyer R, Brennan C, Heffernan TP, Xiao Y, Mahoney J, Protopopov A, Zheng H, Bignell G, Furnari F, Cavenee WK, Hahn WC, Ichimura K, Collins VP, Chu GC, Stratton MR, Ligon KL, Futreal PA, Chin L. Cancer Cell. 2008 Apr . 13(4):355-64. 10.1016/j.ccr.2008.02.010 PubMed 18394558.
Backbone
  Vector backbone: pBabe puro3
  Backbone size w/o insert (bp): 5200
  Vector type: Mammalian Expression, Retroviral
  Selectable markers: Puromycin
Growth in bacteria
  Bacterial resistance: Ampicillin, 100 μg/mL
  Growth temperature: 37°C
  Growth strain: Stbl3
  Growth instructions: Stbl3
  Copy number: High Copy
Gene/Insert
  Gene/Insert name: P18
  Species: H. sapiens (human)
  Entrez Gene: CDKN2C (a.k.a. INK4C, p18, p18-INK4C)
  Tag / fusion protein: Flag (C terminal on insert)
  Cloning method: Restriction Enzyme
  Sequencing primers: 5′ pBABE-5; 3′ pBABE-3
Resource information
  A portion of this plasmid was derived from a plasmid made by: Dr Christoph Geisen
Terms and licenses: Academic/Nonprofit Terms; Industry Terms: Not Available to Industry
How to cite: pBabepuro3-p18Flag was a gift from Lynda Chin (Addgene plasmid # 24933 ; http://n2t.net/addgene:24933 ; RRID:Addgene_24933)
